Addgene plasmid #158591: pJAS1643
Purpose: tNCS-VioE CEN6/ARS4
Depositing lab: John Dueber. Depositing organization: University of California, Berkeley. Publication: Peroxisome compartmentalization of a toxic enzyme improves alkaloid production. Grewal PS, Samson JA, Baker JJ, Choi B, Dueber JE. Nat Chem Biol. 2020 Oct 12. pii: 10.1038/s41589-020-00668-4. doi: 10.1038/s41589-020-00668-4. PubMed 33046851.
Backbone
  Vector backbone: Custom
  Vector type: Yeast Expression
  Selectable markers: LEU2
Growth in bacteria
  Bacterial resistance: Kanamycin, 50 μg/mL
  Growth temperature: 37°C
  Growth strain: DH5alpha
  Copy number: High Copy
Gene/Insert
  Gene/Insert name: tNCS-VioE-ePTS1
Terms and licenses: Academic/Nonprofit Terms; Industry Terms: Not Available to Industry
How to cite: pJAS1643 was a gift from John Dueber (Addgene plasmid # 158591 ; http://n2t.net/addgene:158591 ; RRID:Addgene_158591)
