[The description below was written by a language model from this plasmid's Addgene catalogue record and pLannotate feature annotations shown in this document.]
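Description:
pJAS1643 is a low-copy yeast expression plasmid on a custom backbone, built as an E. coli–Saccharomyces cerevisiae shuttle vector of about 6.7 kb. In bacteria it replicates from a high-copy ColE1/pUC-type origin and is selected with kanamycin through the aph(3')-Ia KanR gene. In yeast it is maintained by a CEN6/ARS4 element, which gives stable, roughly single-copy centromeric inheritance. Selection in yeast is by leucine prototrophy, using a LEU2 cassette under its native promoter. Short annotated fragments of the yeast NFS1 and YOR192-family genes are most likely flanking genomic sequence carried along with LEU2 and the terminator region rather than functional payload.

The expression cassette is driven by the strong constitutive TDH3 (GAP) promoter. According to the catalogue, it encodes tNCS-VioE-ePTS1. The feature table recognises the first part as a fragment of norcoclaurine synthase from Thalictrum flavum, consistent with a truncated NCS. This enzyme condenses dopamine and 4-hydroxyphenylacetaldehyde to form the common precursor of benzylisoquinoline alkaloids. The region downstream of the NCS match is not annotated, but it presumably holds the VioE portion and the C-terminal ePTS1, an enhanced type 1 peroxisomal targeting signal that directs import of the fusion into the peroxisome. VioE is an enzyme of the violacein pigment pathway, and here it probably serves as a reporter of where the fusion is localised, although the record does not state its role.

The associated publication concerns sequestering a toxic enzyme in peroxisomes to improve alkaloid production. The plasmid therefore fits studies of peroxisomal compartmentalisation of NCS in engineered yeast.
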