Features (pLannotate 1.2.2; 9 found; start..end, strand, type, name):
      1..667     +  promoter       GAP promoter: S. cerevisiae TDH3; promoter for glyceraldehyde-3-phosphate dehydrogenase
    683..1153    +  CDS            NCS_THLFG (fragment): Experimental evidence at protein level: Swiss-Prot protein existence level 1. Involved in the biosynthesis of the common precursor of all benzylisoquinoline alkaloids such as morphine, sanguinarine, codeine or berberine. Condenses dopamine and 4-hydroxyphenylacetaldehyde. From Thalictrum flavum subsp. glaucum (Yellow meadow rue).
   2090..2167    +  CDS            YO192_YEAST (fragment): Experimental evidence at protein level: Swiss-Prot protein existence level 1. From Saccharomyces cerevisiae (strain ATCC 204508 / S288c) (Baker's yeast).
   2307..2714    +  promoter       LEU2 promoter: S. cerevisiae LEU2
   2715..3806    +  CDS            LEU2: LEU3_YEAST - Experimental evidence at protein level: Swiss-Prot protein existence level 1. Catalyzes the oxidation of 3-carboxy-2-hydroxy-4- methylpentanoate (3-isopropylmalate) to 3-carboxy-4-methyl-2- oxopentanoate. The product decarboxylates to 4-methyl-2 oxopentanoate. From Saccharomyces cerevisiae (strain ATCC 204508 / S288c) (Baker's yeast).
   4171..4305    -  CDS            NFS1 (fragment): NFS1_YEAST - Also known as SPL1 From Saccharomyces cerevisiae (strain ATCC 204508 / S288c) (Baker's yeast).
   4291..4794    +  misc_feature   CEN/ARS: S. cerevisiae CEN6 centromere fused to an autonomously replicating sequence
   4838..5653    -  CDS            KanR: aminoglycoside phosphotransferase; aph(3')-Ia; confers resistance to kanamycin in bacteria or G418 (Geneticin®) in eukaryotes
   5878..6466    +  rep_origin     ori: high-copy-number ColE1/pMB1/pBR322/pUC origin of replication
>Addgene plasmid #158591 | pJAS1643 | addgene full sequence | sequence record 311861 | Addgene NGS Result
TCATTATCAATACTGCCATTTCAAAGAATACGTAAATAATTAATAGTAGTGATTTTCCTAACTTTATTTA
GTCAAAAAATTAGCCTTTTAATTCTGCTGTAACCCGTACATGCCCAAAATAGGGGGCGGGTTACACAGAA
TATATAACATCGTAGGTGTCTGGGTGAACAGTTTATTCCTGGCATCCACTAAATATAATGGAGCCCGCTT
TTTAAGCTGGCATCCAGAAAAAAAAAGAATCCCAGCACCAAAATATTGTTTTCTTCACCAACCATCAGTT
CATAGGTCCATTCTCTTAGCGCAACTACAGAGAACAGGGGCACAAACAGGCAAAAAACGGGCACAACCTC
AATGGAGTGATGCAACCTGCCTGGAGTAAATGATGACACAAGGCAATTGACCCACGCATGTATCTATCTC
ATTTTCTTACACCTTCTATTACCTTCTGCTCTCTCTGATTTGGAAAAAGCTGAAAAAAAAGGTTGAAACC
AGTTCCCTGAAATTATTCCCCTACTTGACTAATAAGTATATAAAGACGGTAGGTATTGATTGTAATTCTG
TAAATCTATTTCTTAAACTTCTTAAATTCTACTTTTATAGTTAGTCTTTTTTTTAGTTTTAAAACACCAA
GAACTTAGTTTCGAATAAACACACATAAACAAACAAAAGATCTATGGAAGAAACTGTAATGTTATATCAC
GAATTGGAAGTCGCAGCCTCAGCTGACGAAGTATGGTCTGTCGAAGGTTCTCCTGAATTAGGTTTACATT
TACCAGATTTGTTACCAGCTGGAATATTCGCAAAGTTTGAGATAACTGGAGATGGTGGAGAAGGTTCTAT
TTTGGACATGACATTTCCACCTGGTCAATTCCCTCATCATTATAGAGAGAAGTTCGTTTTCTTCGACCAT
AAGAATAGATATAAGTTGGTTGAACAAATTGACGGTGATTTCTTTGATTTGGGAGTAACCTACTACATGG
ACACTATTAGGGTCGTCGCAACAGGTCCTGATTCTTGTGTCATCAAATCAACAACTGAATATCATGTTAA
ACCAGAATTTGCTAAGATTGTTAAACCTTTAATCGATACAGTTCCATTAGCCATTATGTCAGAGGCAATA
GCTAAGGTAGTATTGGAAAATAAGCACAAATCTTCTGAGGGATCCGAGAACCGTGAGCCACCACTGTTGC
CAGCCCGTTGGAGCAGCGCCTATGTCTCTTATTGGAGCCCGATGCTGCCGGATGACCAGCTGACCAGCGG
CTATTGCTGGTTCGACTATGAACGTGACATCTGTCGTATTGACGGCCTGTTCAATCCGTGGAGCGAGCGT
GATACTGGTTATCGCCTGTGGATGTCGGAGGTTGGTAATGCGGCCAGCGGCCGTACCTGGAAACAAAAAG
TCGCCTATGGTCGTGAGCGTACCGCCCTGGGTGAACAGCTGTGTGAGCGTCCGCTGGATGATGAGACTGG
CCCTTTTGCCGAATTGTTCCTGCCACGCGATGTCCTGCGCCGTCTGGGTGCCCGTCACATTGGCCGTCGC
GTGGTTCTGGGTCGCGAAGCGGACGGTTGGCGTTACCAGCGCCCAGGTAAAGGTCCGAGCACCCTGTACC
TGGATGCGGCGAGCGGCACTCCACTGCGCATGGTCACCGGCGATGAAGCGTCGCGTGCAAGCCTGCGTGA
TTTTCCGAATGTGAGCGAGGCGGAGATCCCGGACGCGGTTTTCGCGGCCAAGCGCGGAAGCGGTTCATTG
GGAAGAGGTAGAAGATCCAAATTGTAATAACTCGAGTAATGGCAGTGCTTTTAACTAAGAATTATTAGTC
TTTTCTGCTTATTTTTTCATCATAGTTTAGAACACTTTATATTAACGAATAGTTTATGAATCTATTTAGG
TTTAAAAATTGATACAGTTTTATAAGTTACTTTTTCAAAGACTCGTGCTGTCTATTGCATAATGCACTGG
AAGGGGAAAAAAAAGGTGCACACGCGTGGCTTTTTCTTGAATTTGCAGTTTGAAAAATGCTGAGCAGTTA
CAGAGATGTTACGAACCACTAGTGCACTGCAGTACATCGAGGAGAACTTCTAGTATATCTACATACCTAA
TATTATTGCCTTATTAAAAATGGAATCCCAACAATTACATCAAAATCCACATTCTCTTCAAAATCAATTG
TCCTGTACTTCCTTGTTCATGTGTGTTCAAAAACGTTATATTTATAGGATAATTATACTCTATTTCTCAA
CAAGTAATTGGTTGTTTGGCCGAGCGGTCTAAGGCGCCTGATTCAAGAAATATCTTGACCGCAGTTAACT
GTGGGAATACTCAGGTATCGTAAGATGCAAGAGTTCGAATCTCTTAGCAACCATTATTTTTTTCCTCAAC
ATAACGAGAACACACAGGGGCGCTATCGCACAGAATCAAATTCGATGACTGGAAATTTTTTGTTAATTTC
AGAGGTCGCCTGACGCATATACCTTTTTCAACTGAAAAATTGGGAGAAAAAGGAAAGGTGAGAGCGCCGG
AACCGGCTTTTCATATAGAATAGAGAAGCGTTCATGACTAAATGCTTGCATCACAATACTTGAAGTTGAC
AATATTATTTAAGGACCTATTGTTTTTTCCAATAGGTGGTTAGCAATCGTCTTACTTTCTAACTTTTCTT
ACCTTTTACATTTCAGCAATATATATATATATATTTCAAGGATATACCATTCTAATGTCTGCCCCTAAGA
AGATCGTCGTTTTGCCAGGTGACCACGTTGGTCAAGAAATCACAGCCGAAGCCATTAAGGTTCTTAAAGC
TATTTCTGATGTTCGTTCCAATGTCAAGTTCGATTTCGAAAATCATTTAATTGGTGGTGCTGCTATCGAT
GCTACAGGTGTTCCACTTCCAGATGAGGCGCTGGAAGCCTCCAAGAAGGCTGATGCCGTTTTGTTAGGTG
CTGTGGGTGGTCCTAAATGGGGAACCGGTAGTGTTAGACCTGAACAAGGTTTACTAAAAATCCGTAAAGA
ACTTCAATTGTACGCCAACTTAAGACCATGTAACTTTGCATCCGACTCTCTTTTAGACTTATCTCCAATC
AAGCCACAATTTGCTAAAGGTACTGACTTCGTTGTTGTCAGAGAATTAGTGGGAGGTATTTACTTTGGTA
AGAGAAAGGAAGACGATGGTGATGGTGTCGCTTGGGATAGTGAACAATACACCGTTCCAGAAGTGCAAAG
AATCACAAGAATGGCCGCTTTCATGGCCCTACAACATGAGCCACCATTGCCTATTTGGTCCTTGGATAAA
GCTAATGTTTTGGCCTCTTCAAGATTATGGAGAAAAACTGTGGAGGAAACCATCAAGAACGAATTTCCTA
CATTGAAGGTTCAACATCAATTGATTGATTCTGCCGCCATGATCCTAGTTAAGAACCCAACCCACCTAAA
TGGTATTATAATCACCAGCAACATGTTTGGTGATATCATCTCCGATGAAGCCTCCGTTATCCCAGGTTCC
TTGGGTTTGTTGCCATCTGCGTCCTTGGCCTCTTTGCCAGACAAGAACACCGCATTTGGTTTGTACGAAC
CATGCCACGGTTCTGCTCCAGATTTGCCAAAGAATAAGGTCAACCCTATCGCCACTATCTTGTCTGCTGC
AATGATGTTGAAATTGTCATTGAACTTGCCTGAAGAAGGTAAGGCCATTGAAGATGCAGTTAAAAAGGTT
TTGGATGCAGGTATCAGAACTGGTGATTTAGGTGGTTCCAACAGTACCACCGAAGTCGGTGATGCTGTCG
CCGAAGAAGTTAAGAAAATCCTTGCTTAAAAAGATTCTCTTTTTTTATGATATTTGTACATAAACTTTAT
AAATGAAATTCATAATAGAAACGACACGAAATTACAAAATGGAATATGTTCATAGGGTAGACGAAACTAT
ATACGCAATCTACATACATTTATCAAGAAGGAGAAAAAGGAGGATGTAAAGGAATACAGGTAAGCAAATT
GATACTAATGGCTCAACGTGATAAGGAAAAAGAATTGCACTTTAACATTAATATTGACAAGGAGGAGGGC
ACCACACAAAAAGTTAGGTGTAACAGAAAATCATGAAACTATGATTCCTAATTTATATATTGGAGGATTT
TCTCTAAAAAAAAAAAAATACAACAAATAAAAAACACTCAATGACCTGACCATTTGATGGAGTTTAAGTC
AATACCTTCTTGAACCATTTCCCATAATGGTGAAAGTTCCCTCAAGAATTTTACTCTGTCAGAAACGGCC
TTAACGACGTAGTCGAGAGTATCACGTGCTATAAAAATAATTATAATTTAAATTTTTTAATATAAATATA
TAAATTAAAAATAGAAAGTAAAAAAAGAAATTAAAGAAAAAATAGTTTTTGTTTTCCGAAGATGTAAAAG
ACTCTAGGGGGATCGCCAACAAATACTACCTTTTATCTTGCTCTTCCTGCTCTCAGGTATTAATGCCGAA
TTGTTTCATCTTGTCTGTGTAGAAAACCACACACGAAAATCCTGTGATTTTACATTTTACTTATCGTTAA
TCGAATGTATATCTATTTAATCTGCTTTTCTTGTCTAATAAATATATATGTAAAGTACGCTTTTTGTTGA
AATTTTTTAAACCTTTGTTTATTTTTTTTTCTTCATTCCGTAACTCTTCTACCTTCTTTATTTACTTTCT
AAAATCCAAATACAAAACATAAAAATAAATAAACACAGAGTAAATTCCCAAATTATTCCATCATTAAAAG
ATACGAGGCGCGTGTAAGTTACAGGCAAGCGATCCGTCCCGAGCGGCCGCGTGTTACAACCAATTAACCA
ATTCTGATTAGAAAAACTCATCGAGCATCAAATGAAACTGCAATTTATTCATATCAGGATTATCAATACC
ATATTTTTGAAAAAGCCGTTTCTGTAATGAAGGAGAAAACTCACCGAGGCAGTTCCATAGGATGGCAAGA
TCCTGGTATCGGTCTGCGATTCCGACTCGTCCAACATCAATACAACCTATTAATTTCCCCTCGTCAAAAA
TAAGGTTATCAAGTGAGAAATCACCATGAGTGACGACTGAATCCGGTGAGAATGGCAAAAGCTTATGCAT
TTCTTTCCAGACTTGTTCAACAGGCCAGCCATTACGCTCGTCATCAAAATCACTCGCATCAACCAAACCG
TTATTCATTCGTGATTGCGCCTGAGCGAGGCGAAATACGCGATCGCTGTTAAAAGGACAATTACAAACAG
GAATCGAATGCAACCGGCGCAGGAACACTGCCAGCGCATCAACAATATTTTCACCTGAATCAGGATATTC
TTCTAATACCTGGAATGCTGTTTTCCCGGGGATCGCAGTGGTGAGTAACCATGCATCATCAGGAGTACGG
ATAAAATGCTTGATGGTCGGAAGAGGCATAAATTCCGTCAGCCAGTTTAGTCTGACCATCTCATCTGTAA
CATCATTGGCAACGCTACCTTTGCCATGTTTCAGAAACAACTCTGGCGCATCGGGCTTCCCATACAATCG
ATAGATTGTCGCACCTGATTGCCCGACATTATCGCGAGCCCATTTATACCCATATAAATCAGCATCCATG
TTGGAATTTAATCGCGGCCTGGAGCAAGACGTTTCCCGTTGAATATGGCTCATAACACCCCTTGTATTAC
TGTTTATGTAAGCAGACAGTTTTATTGTTCATGATGATATATTTTTATCTTGTGCAATGTAACATCAGAG
ATTTTGAGACACAACGTGGCTTTGTTGAATAAATCGAACTTTTGCTGAGTTGAAGGATCAGTCATGACCA
AAATCCCTTAACGTGAGTTTTCGTTCCACTGAGCGTCAGACCCCGTAGAAAAGATCAAAGGATCTTCTTG
AGATCCTTTTTTTCTGCGCGTAATCTGCTGCTTGCAAACAAAAAAACCACCGCTACCAGCGGTGGTTTGT
TTGCCGGATCAAGAGCTACCAACTCTTTTTCCGAAGGTAACTGGCTTCAGCAGAGCGCAGATACCAAATA
CTGTTCTTCTAGTGTAGCCGTAGTTAGGCCACCACTTCAAGAACTCTGTAGCACCGCCTACATACCTCGC
TCTGCTAATCCTGTTACCAGTGGCTGCTGCCAGTGGCGATAAGTCGTGTCTTACCGGGTTGGACTCAAGA
CGATAGTTACCGGATAAGGCGCAGCGGTCGGGCTGAACGGGGGGTTCGTGCACACAGCCCAGCTTGGAGC
GAACGACCTACACCGAACTGAGATACCTACAGCGTGAGCTATGAGAAAGCGCCACGCTTCCCGAAGGGAG
AAAGGCGGACAGGTATCCGGTAAGCGGCAGGGTCGGAACAGGAGAGCGCACGAGGGAGCTTCCAGGGGGA
AACGCCTGGTATCTTTATAGTCCTGTCGGGTTTCGCCACCTCTGACTTGAGCGTCGATTTTTGTGATGCT
CGTCAGGGGGGCGGAGCCTATGGAAAAACGCCAGCAACGCGGCCTTTTTACGGTTCCTGGCCTTTTGCTG
GCCTTTTGCTCACATGTTCTTTCCTGCGTTATCCCCTGATTCTGTGGATAACCGTGCGGCCGCCCCTGAA
TTCGCATCTAGACTGAACTGGCCGATAATTGCAGACGAACGACTAGAGATCTATGTGAGGATCCTAACTC
GAGATCGAGCTGGTTCTGTATGGGCACAGACAACCTAAACGCAGTTCGAGTTTA
